Addgene plasmid #42611: alpha cat in pGEX-4T2
Depositing lab: Daniel Raben.
Backbone
  Vector backbone: pGEX-4T2
  Backbone manufacturer: GE Healthcare
  Backbone size w/o insert (bp): 5000
  Total vector size (bp): 6200
  Vector type: Bacterial Expression
Growth in bacteria
  Bacterial resistance: Ampicillin, 100 μg/mL
  Growth temperature: 37°C
  Growth strain: DH5alpha
  Copy number: Unknown
Gene/Insert
  Gene/Insert name: catalytic domain of diacylglycerol kinase alpha (alt names: alpha cat; DGKA)
  Species: S. scrofa
  Insert size (bp): 1200
  Mutation: deleted amino acids 1-332, as well as the C-terminal cysteine
  GenBank ID: NM_214032.2
  Entrez Gene: DGKA (a.k.a. DAGK)
  Promoter: tac
  Tag / fusion protein: GST (N terminal on backbone); thrombin site (N terminal on backbone)
  Cloning method: Restriction Enzyme; 5′ cloning site SalI (not destroyed); 3′ cloning site NotI (not destroyed)
  Sequencing primers: 5′ pGEX5; 3′ pGEX3
Terms and licenses: Academic/Nonprofit Terms; Industry Terms: Not Available to Industry
How to cite: alpha cat in pGEX-4T2 was a gift from Daniel Raben (Addgene plasmid # 42611)
