[The description below was written by a language model from this plasmid's Addgene catalogue record and pLannotate feature annotations shown in this document.]
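Description:
alpha cat in pGEX-4T2 is a bacterial expression plasmid of about 6.2 kb, built on the commercial pGEX-4T2 backbone, for producing the catalytic domain of pig (Sus scrofa) diacylglycerol kinase alpha (DGKA) as a glutathione S-transferase fusion in E. coli. It replicates from a ColE1/pMB1-type origin and is selected with ampicillin through the β-lactamase (AmpR) gene and its own promoter. The record lists the copy number as unknown. The feature table also picks up short backbone remnants, including rop and bom fragments, a yciV fragment, and a lac promoter/lacZα segment downstream of lacI. These are not part of the expression cassette.

The roughly 1.2 kb insert was cloned between SalI and NotI sites, both of which remain intact. It encodes a truncated DGKA lacking amino acids 1–332 and the C-terminal cysteine, which leaves the catalytic portion of the enzyme that phosphorylates diacylglycerol to phosphatidic acid. The insert lies downstream of the Schistosoma japonicum GST coding sequence. According to the catalogue entry, a backbone-encoded thrombin cleavage site lies between the two, so the GST tag can be removed after glutathione-affinity purification. Transcription is driven by the strong hybrid tac promoter, which is followed by a lac operator. The plasmid carries its own lacI gene under the lacIq promoter, so the repressor keeps expression low until IPTG is added. The record does not state a specific application, but the design suits inducible production and purification of the recombinant kinase domain for biochemical or enzymatic work.
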