Features (pLannotate 1.2.2; 17 found; start..end, strand, type, name):
      6..107     -  CDS            yciV (fragment): RNAAM_ECOLI - Also known as trpH From Escherichia coli (strain K12).
    183..211     +  promoter       tac promoter: strong E. coli promoter; hybrid between the trp and lac UV5 promoters
    219..235     +  protein_bind   lac operator: The lac repressor binds to the lac operator to inhibit transcription in E. coli. This inhibition can be relieved by adding lactose or isopropyl-β-D-thiogalactopyranoside (IPTG). lac repressor encoded by lacI
    258..911     +  CDS            GST26_SCHJA: Experimental evidence at protein level: Swiss-Prot protein existence level 1. GST isoenzymes appear to play a central role in the parasite detoxification system. Other functions are also suspected including a role in increasing the solubility of haematin in the parasite gut. From Schistosoma japonicum (Blood fluke).
    942..2159    +  CDS            DGKA (fragment): DGKA_PIG - Also known as DAGK, DAGK1. Experimental evidence at protein level: Swiss-Prot protein existence level 1. Diacylglycerol kinase that converts diacylglycerol/DAG into phosphatidic acid/phosphatidate/PA and regulates the respective levels of these two bioactive lipids (PubMed:8034597). Thereby, acts as a central switch between the signaling pathways activated by these second messengers with different cellular targets and opposite effects in numerous biological processes (PubMed:8034597). Also plays an important role in the biosynthesis of complex lipids. Can also phosphorylate 1- alkyl
   2189..2228    +  CDS            rop (fragment): Rop protein, which maintains plasmids at low copy number; rop
   2330..2370    +  misc_feature   bom (fragment): basis of mobility region from pBR322
   2475..2579    +  promoter       AmpR promoter: bla
   2580..3440    +  CDS            AmpR: β-lactamase; bla; confers resistance to ampicillin, carbenicillin, and related antibiotics
   3611..4199    +  rep_origin     ori: high-copy-number ColE1/pMB1/pBR322/pUC origin of replication
   4385..4436    -  misc_feature   bom (fragment): basis of mobility region from pBR322
   4443..4520    +  promoter       lacIq promoter: lacI (mutant); In the lacIq allele, a single base change in the promoter boosts expression of the lacI gene about 10-fold.
   4521..5603    +  CDS            lacI: lac repressor; lacI; The lac repressor binds to the lac operator to inhibit transcription in E. coli. This inhibition can be relieved by adding lactose or isopropyl-β-D-thiogalactopyranoside (IPTG).
   5616..5637    +  protein_bind   CAP binding site: CAP binding activates transcription in the presence of cAMP. E. coli catabolite activator protein
   5652..5682    +  promoter       lac promoter: promoter for the E. coli lac operon
   5690..5706    +  protein_bind   lac operator: The lac repressor binds to the lac operator to inhibit transcription in E. coli. This inhibition can be relieved by adding lactose or isopropyl-β-D-thiogalactopyranoside (IPTG). lac repressor encoded by lacI
   5726..5899    +  CDS            lacZα: LacZα fragment of β-galactosidase; lacZ fragment
>Addgene plasmid #42611 | alpha cat in pGEX-4T2 | depositor full sequence | sequence record 57699 | alpha cat in pGEX-4T2 sequence 6172 bps
ACGTTATCGACTGCACGGTGCACCAATGCTTCTGGCGTCAGGCAGCCATCGGAAGCTGTGGTATGGCTGT
GCAGGTCGTAAATCACTGCATAATTCGTGTCGCTCAAGGCGCACTCCCGTTCTGGATAATGTTTTTTGCG
CCGACATCATAACGGTTCTGGCAAATATTCTGAAATGAGCTGTTGACAATTAATCATCGGCTCGTATAAT
GTGTGGAATTGTGAGCGGATAACAATTTCACACAGGAAACAGTATTCATGTCCCCTATACTAGGTTATTG
GAAAATTAAGGGCCTTGTGCAACCCACTCGACTTCTTTTGGAATATCTTGAAGAAAAATATGAAGAGCAT
TTGTATGAGCGCGATGAAGGTGATAAATGGCGAAACAAAAAGTTTGAATTGGGTTTGGAGTTTCCCAATC
TTCCTTATTATATTGATGGTGATGTTAAATTAACACAGTCTATGGCCATCATACGTTATATAGCTGACAA
GCACAACATGTTGGGTGGTTGTCCAAAAGAGCGTGCAGAGATTTCAATGCTTGAAGGAGCGGTTTTGGAT
ATTAGATACGGTGTTTCGAGAATTGCATATAGTAAAGACTTTGAAACTCTCAAAGTTGATTTTCTTAGCA
AGCTACCTGAAATGCTGAAAATGTTCGAAGATCGTTTATGTCATAAAACATATTTAAATGGTGATCATGT
AACCCATCCTGACTTCATGTTGTATGACGCTCTTGATGTTGTTTTATACATGGACCCAATGTGCCTGGAT
GCGTTCCCAAAATTAGTTTGTTTTAAAAAACGTATTGAAGCTATCCCACAAATTGATAAGTACTTGAAAT
CCAGCAAGTATATAGCATGGCCTTTGCAGGGCTGGCAAGCCACGTTTGGTGGTGGCGACCATCCTCCAAA
ATCGGATCTGGTTCCGCGTGGATCCCCAGGAATTCCCGGGTCGACAATCTATCCCAGTGTCCTGGCCTCT
GGACAGGAACGTAAAGTTAGCAAAACAAGCCAGAAGACCACAGATGATTTAAATTTGAGCACCTCTGAGG
CTCTGCGGATTGACCCCGTTTCTAACACGCACCCACTTCTGGTCTTTGTCAACCCCAAGAGTGGCGGGAA
GCAAGGGGAGAGGGTGCTTTGGAAATTCCAGTATCTACTAAACCCTCGACAAGTGTTCAACCTCCTCAAG
GACGGTCCTGAGCCAGGGCTCAGATTCTTCAGAGAGGTTCCTGATTACCGGATTTTGGTGTGTGGCGGAG
ATGGCACAGTAGGCTGGATCCTAGAGACCATCGACAAAGCCAACTTGCCTTTTGTGCCTCCTGTTGCCGT
GTTGCCCCTGGGCACTGGAAATGATCTAGCTCGTTGCCTAAGATGGGGAGGAGGTTATGAGGGACAGAAT
TTGGGGAAGATCCTCAAGGATTTAGAGGCAAGTAAGGTGGTACACATGGATCGATGGTCCGTGGAGGTGA
TACCCCAACAAACTGAAGAAAAGAGCGACCCAGTCCCCTTTCAGATCATCAATAACTACTTTTCCATCGG
TGTGGATGCCTCTATCGCTCACCGATTCCACATCATGCGAGAGAAATATCCTGAGAAGTTCAACAGCAGA
ATGAAGAACAAGCTGTGGTACTTCGAATTTGCCACTTCTGAATCCATCTTTTCAACATGCAAAAAACTGG
AGGAATCTTTGACAGTCGAGATCTGTGGGAAACCATTGGATCTGAGCAACCTGTCCCTAGAAGGTATCGC
AGTGCTGAACATCCCAAGCACTCATGGTGGCTCCAATCTGTGGGGTGATACCAAGAGACCGCATGGCGAT
ATCCACGGGATCAACCAGGCCTTAGGCGCCATGGCCAAAGTCATCACCGACCCCGATATCCTGAAAACCT
GTGTACCAGACCTAAGTGACAAGCGCCTGGAAGTAGTAGGGCTGGAAGGTGCAATTGAGATGGGCCAGAT
CTATACCAAGCTCAAGAATGCTGGACATCGGCTAGCCAAGTGCTCTGAGATCACCTTCCACACCACAAAA
ACCCTCCCCATGCAAATCGATGGAGAACCGTGGATGCAGACGCCCTGTACGATCAAGATCACCCACAGGA
ACCAGATGCCCATGCTCGTGGGCCCGCCCCCCCGCTCTTCCAATTTCTTTGGCTTCTTGTAGCGGCCGCA
TCGTGACTGACTGACGATCTGCCTCGCGCGTTTCGGTGATGACGGTGAAAACCTCTGACACATGCAGCTC
CCGGAGACGGTCACAGCTTGTCTGTAAGCGGATGCCGGGAGCAGACAAGCCCGTCAGGGCGCGTCAGCGG
GTGTTGGCGGGTGTCGGGGCGCAGCCATGACCCAGTCACGTAGCGATAGCGGAGTGTATAATTCTTGAAG
ACGAAAGGGCCTCGTGATACGCCTATTTTTATAGGTTAATGTCATGATAATAATGGTTTCTTAGACGTCA
GGTGGCACTTTTCGGGGAAATGTGCGCGGAACCCCTATTTGTTTATTTTTCTAAATACATTCAAATATGT
ATCCGCTCATGAGACAATAACCCTGATAAATGCTTCAATAATATTGAAAAAGGAAGAGTATGAGTATTCA
ACATTTCCGTGTCGCCCTTATTCCCTTTTTTGCGGCATTTTGCCTTCCTGTTTTTGCTCACCCAGAAACG
CTGGTGAAAGTAAAAGATGCTGAAGATCAGTTGGGTGCACGAGTGGGTTACATCGAACTGGATCTCAACA
GCGGTAAGATCCTTGAGAGTTTTCGCCCCGAAGAACGTTTTCCAATGATGAGCACTTTTAAAGTTCTGCT
ATGTGGCGCGGTATTATCCCGTGTTGACGCCGGGCAAGAGCAACTCGGTCGCCGCATACACTATTCTCAG
AATGACTTGGTTGAGTACTCACCAGTCACAGAAAAGCATCTTACGGATGGCATGACAGTAAGAGAATTAT
GCAGTGCTGCCATAACCATGAGTGATAACACTGCGGCCAACTTACTTCTGACAACGATCGGAGGACCGAA
GGAGCTAACCGCTTTTTTGCACAACATGGGGGATCATGTAACTCGCCTTGATCGTTGGGAACCGGAGCTG
AATGAAGCCATACCAAACGACGAGCGTGACACCACGATGCCTGCAGCAATGGCAACAACGTTGCGCAAAC
TATTAACTGGCGAACTACTTACTCTAGCTTCCCGGCAACAATTAATAGACTGGATGGAGGCGGATAAAGT
TGCAGGACCACTTCTGCGCTCGGCCCTTCCGGCTGGCTGGTTTATTGCTGATAAATCTGGAGCCGGTGAG
CGTGGGTCTCGCGGTATCATTGCAGCACTGGGGCCAGATGGTAAGCCCTCCCGTATCGTAGTTATCTACA
CGACGGGGAGTCAGGCAACTATGGATGAACGAAATAGACAGATCGCTGAGATAGGTGCCTCACTGATTAA
GCATTGGTAACTGTCAGACCAAGTTTACTCATATATACTTTAGATTGATTTAAAACTTCATTTTTAATTT
AAAAGGATCTAGGTGAAGATCCTTTTTGATAATCTCATGACCAAAATCCCTTAACGTGAGTTTTCGTTCC
ACTGAGCGTCAGACCCCGTAGAAAAGATCAAAGGATCTTCTTGAGATCCTTTTTTTCTGCGCGTAATCTG
CTGCTTGCAAACAAAAAAACCACCGCTACCAGCGGTGGTTTGTTTGCCGGATCAAGAGCTACCAACTCTT
TTTCCGAAGGTAACTGGCTTCAGCAGAGCGCAGATACCAAATACTGTCCTTCTAGTGTAGCCGTAGTTAG
GCCACCACTTCAAGAACTCTGTAGCACCGCCTACATACCTCGCTCTGCTAATCCTGTTACCAGTGGCTGC
TGCCAGTGGCGATAAGTCGTGTCTTACCGGGTTGGACTCAAGACGATAGTTACCGGATAAGGCGCAGCGG
TCGGGCTGAACGGGGGGTTCGTGCACACAGCCCAGCTTGGAGCGAACGACCTACACCGAACTGAGATACC
TACAGCGTGAGCTATGAGAAAGCGCCACGCTTCCCGAAGGGAGAAAGGCGGACAGGTATCCGGTAAGCGG
CAGGGTCGGAACAGGAGAGCGCACGAGGGAGCTTCCAGGGGGAAACGCCTGGTATCTTTATAGTCCTGTC
GGGTTTCGCCACCTCTGACTTGAGCGTCGATTTTTGTGATGCTCGTCAGGGGGGCGGAGCCTATGGAAAA
ACGCCAGCAACGCGGCCTTTTTACGGTTCCTGGCCTTTTGCTGGCCTTTTGCTCACATGTTCTTTCCTGC
GTTATCCCCTGATTCTGTGGATAACCGTATTACCGCCTTTGAGTGAGCTGATACCGCTCGCCGCAGCCGA
ACGACCGAGCGCAGCGAGTCAGTGAGCGAGGAAGCGGAAGAGCGCCTGATGCGGTATTTTCTCCTTACGC
ATCTGTGCGGTATTTCACACCGCATAAATTCCGACACCATCGAATGGTGCAAAACCTTTCGCGGTATGGC
ATGATAGCGCCCGGAAGAGAGTCAATTCAGGGTGGTGAATGTGAAACCAGTAACGTTATACGATGTCGCA
GAGTATGCCGGTGTCTCTTATCAGACCGTTTCCCGCGTGGTGAACCAGGCCAGCCACGTTTCTGCGAAAA
CGCGGGAAAAAGTGGAAGCGGCGATGGCGGAGCTGAATTACATTCCCAACCGCGTGGCACAACAACTGGC
GGGCAAACAGTCGTTGCTGATTGGCGTTGCCACCTCCAGTCTGGCCCTGCACGCGCCGTCGCAAATTGTC
GCGGCGATTAAATCTCGCGCCGATCAACTGGGTGCCAGCGTGGTGGTGTCGATGGTAGAACGAAGCGGCG
TCGAAGCCTGTAAAGCGGCGGTGCACAATCTTCTCGCGCAACGCGTCAGTGGGCTGATCATTAACTATCC
GCTGGATGACCAGGATGCCATTGCTGTGGAAGCTGCCTGCACTAATGTTCCGGCGTTATTTCTTGATGTC
TCTGACCAGACACCCATCAACAGTATTATTTTCTCCCATGAAGACGGTACGCGACTGGGCGTGGAGCATC
TGGTCGCATTGGGTCACCAGCAAATCGCGCTGTTAGCGGGCCCATTAAGTTCTGTCTCGGCGCGTCTGCG
TCTGGCTGGCTGGCATAAATATCTCACTCGCAATCAAATTCAGCCGATAGCGGAACGGGAAGGCGACTGG
AGTGCCATGTCCGGTTTTCAACAAACCATGCAAATGCTGAATGAGGGCATCGTTCCCACTGCGATGCTGG
TTGCCAACGATCAGATGGCGCTGGGCGCAATGCGCGCCATTACCGAGTCCGGGCTGCGCGTTGGTGCGGA
TATCTCGGTAGTGGGATACGACGATACCGAAGACAGCTCATGTTATATCCCGCCGTTAACCACCATCAAA
CAGGATTTTCGCCTGCTGGGGCAAACCAGCGTGGACCGCTTGCTGCAACTCTCTCAGGGCCAGGCGGTGA
AGGGCAATCAGCTGTTGCCCGTCTCACTGGTGAAAAGAAAAACCACCCTGGCGCCCAATACGCAAACCGC
CTCTCCCCGCGCGTTGGCCGATTCATTAATGCAGCTGGCACGACAGGTTTCCCGACTGGAAAGCGGGCAG
TGAGCGCAACGCAATTAATGTGAGTTAGCTCACTCATTAGGCACCCCAGGCTTTACACTTTATGCTTCCG
GCTCGTATGTTGTGTGGAATTGTGAGCGGATAACAATTTCACACAGGAAACAGCTATGACCATGATTACG
GATTCACTGGCCGTCGTTTTACAACGTCGTGACTGGGAAAACCCTGGCGTTACCCAACTTAATCGCCTTG
CAGCACATCCCCCTTTCGCCAGCTGGCGTAATAGCGAAGAGGCCCGCACCGATCGCCCTTCCCAACAGTT
GCGCAGCCTGAATGGCGAATGGCGCTTTGCCTGGTTTCCGGCACCAGAAGCGGTGCCGGAAAGCTGGCTG
GAGTGCGATCTTCCTGAGGCCGATACTGTCGTCGTCCCCTCAAACTGGCAGATGCACGGTTACGATGCGC
CCATCTACACCAACGTAACCTATCCCATTACGGTCAATCCGCCGTTTGTTCCCACGGAGAATCCGACGGG
TTGTTACTCGCTCACATTTAATGTTGATGAAAGCTGGCTACAGGAAGGCCAGACGCGAATTATTTTTGAT
GGCGTTGGAATT
